>Addgene plasmid #153587 | pGBW-m4252812 | addgene full sequence | sequence record 300191 | Ginkgo NGS Result
CACCATGGGGTACATAAATGTTTTCGCCTTTCCATTCACGATCTATTCACTCCTTTTATGTAGGATGAAC
TCTCGCAATTACATTGCTCAGGTAGACGTCGTGAACTTTAACCTAACTGAAAACCTTTACTTTCAGTCGG
GACGGCGAATCCCGGGGCTGATAAATCCCTGGAAAAGGAGATGGAAGAAGAACTTTATTGCAGTGTCTGC
GGCTAACCGGTTCAAAAAGATCAGTTCAAGCGGCGCCCTAGATTACGACATTCCTACGACCGCCTCCGAG
AATCTCTATTTCCAGGGTGAATTTGGCTTGGCACAACATGACGAGGCCGTCGATAACAAGTTTAATAAAG
AACAGCAGAACGCTTTCTATGAGATCCTTCACTTACCAAATCTGAACGAAGAGCAACGCAACGCTTTCAT
TCAGAGCCTGAAAGACGATCCCTCGCAGTCTGCAAATCTCCTGGCCGAAGCCAAGAAGCTGAATGACGCA
CAGGCTCCAAAAGTTGATAACAAGTTTAACAAGGAGCAGCAGAATGCTTTCTACGAGATATTGCACCTTC
CTAATCTGAATGAGGAACAAAGAAATGCATTTATCCAGTCCCTAAAAGACGATCCATCACAGAGTGCCAA
CCTGCTTGCGGAAGCCAAAAAGCTCAATGATGCCCAGGCCCCGAAAGTAGACGCGAACCATCAATAAGCT
AGCTTGACTGACTGAGATACAGCGTACCTTCAGCTCACAGACATGATAAGATACATTGATGAGTTTGGAC
AAACCACAACTAGAATGCAGTGAAAAAAATGCTTTATTTGTGAAATTTGTGATGCTATTGCTTTATTTGT
AACCATTATAAGCTGCAATAAACAAGTTAACAACAACAATTGCATTCATTTTATGTTTCAGGTTCAGGGG
GAGGTGTGGGAGGTTTTTTAAAGCAAGTAAAACCTCTACAAATGTGGTATTGGCCCATCTCTATCGGTAT
CGTAGCATAACCCCTTGGGGCCTCTAAACGGGTCTTGAGGGGTTTTTTGTGCCCCTCGGGCCGGATTGCT
ATCTACCGGCATTGGCGCAGAAAAAAATGCCTGATGCGACGCTGCGCGTCTTATACTCCCACATATGCCA
GATTCAGCAACGGATACGGCTTCCCCAACTTGCCCACTTCCATACGTGTCCTCCTTACCAGAAATTTATC
CTTAAGGTCGTCAGCTATCCTGCAGGCGATCTCTCGATTTCGATCAAGACATTCCTTTAATGGTCTTTTC
TGGACACCACTAGGGGTCAGAAGTAGTTCATCAAACTTTCTTCCCTCCCTAATCTCATTGGTTACCTTGG
GCTATCGAAACTTAATTAACCAGTCAAGTCAGCTACTTGGCGAGATCGACTTGTCTGGGTTTCGACTACG
CTCAGAATTGCGTCAGTCAAGTTCGATCTGGTCCTTGCTATTGCACCCGTTCTCCGATTACGAGTTTCAT
TTAAATCATGTGAGCAAAAGGCCAGCAAAAGGCCAGGAACCGTAAAAAGGCCGCGTTGCTGGCGTTTTTC
CATAGGCTCCGCCCCCCTGACGAGCATCACAAAAATCGACGCTCAAGTCAGAGGTGGCGAAACCCGACAG
GACTATAAAGATACCAGGCGTTTCCCCCTGGAAGCTCCCTCGTGCGCTCTCCTGTTCCGACCCTGCCGCT
TACCGGATACCTGTCCGCCTTTCTCCCTTCGGGAAGCGTGGCGCTTTCTCATAGCTCACGCTGTAGGTAT
CTCAGTTCGGTGTAGGTCGTTCGCTCCAAGCTGGGCTGTGTGCACGAACCCCCCGTTCAGCCCGACCGCT
GCGCCTTATCCGGTAACTATCGTCTTGAGTCCAACCCGGTAAGACACGACTTATCGCCACTGGCAGCAGC
CACTGGTAACAGGATTAGCAGAGCGAGGTATGTAGGCGGTGCTACAGAGTTCTTGAAGTGGTGGCCTAAC
TACGGCTACACTAGAAGAACAGTATTTGGTATCTGCGCTCTGCTGAAGCCAGTTACCTTCGGAAAAAGAG
TTGGTAGCTCTTGATCCGGCAAACAAACCACCGCTGGTAGCGGTGGTTTTTTTGTTTGCAAGCAGCAGAT
TACGCGCAGAAAAAAAGGATCTCAAGAAGATCCTTTGATCTTTTCTACGGGGTCTGACGCTCAGTGGAAC
GAAAACTCACGTTAAGGGATTTTGGTCATGAGATTATCAAAAAGGATCTTCACCTAGATCCTTTTAAATT
AAAAATGAAGTTTTAAATCAATCTAAAGTATATATGAGTAAACTTGGTCTGACAGTTACCAATGCTTAAT
CAGTGAGGCACCTATCTCAGCGATCTGTCTATTTCGTTCATCCATAGTTGCATTTAAATTTCCGAACTCT
CCAAGGCCCTCGTCGGAAAATCTTCAAACCTTTCGTCCGATCCATCTTGCAGGCTACCTCTCGAACGAAC
TATCGCAAGTCTCTTGGCCGGCCTTGCGCCTTGGCTATTGCTTGGCAGCGCCTATCGCCAGGTATTACTC
CAATCCCGAATATCCGAGATCGGGATCACCCGAGAGAAGTTCAACCTACATCCTCAATCCCGATCTATCC
GAGATCCGAGGAATATCGAAATCGGGGCGCGCCTGGCCTCCGCGCCGGGTTTTGGCGCCTCCCGCGGGCG
CCCCCCTCGTCACGGCGAGCGCTGCCACGTCAGACGAAGGGCGCAGGAGCGTCCTGATCCTTCCGCCCGG
ACGCTCAGGACAGCGGCCCGCTGCTCATAAGACTCGGCCTTAGAACCCCAGTATCAGCAGAAGGACATTT
TAGGACGGGACTTGGGTGACTCTAGGGCACTGGTTTTCTTTCCAGAGAGCGGAACAGGCGAGGAAAAGTA
GTCCCTTCTCGGCGATTCTGCGGAGGGATCTCCGTGGGGCGGTGAACGCCGATGATTATATAAGGACGCG
CCGGGTGTGGCACAGCTAGTTCCGTCGCAGCCGGGATTTGGGTCGCGGTTCTTGTTTGTGGATCGCTGTG
ATCGTCACTTGGTGAGTAGCGGGCTGCTGGGCTGGCCGGGGCTTTCGTGGCCGCCGGGCCGCTCGGTGGG
ACGGAAGCGTGTGGAGAGACCGCCAAGGGCTGTAGTCTGGGTCCGCGAGCAAGGTTGCCCTGAACTGGGG
GTTGGGGGGAGCGCAGCAAAATGGCGGCTGTTCCCGAGTCTTGAATGGAAGACGCTTGTGAGGCGGGCTG
TGAGGTCGTTGAAACAAGGTGGGGGGCATGGTGGGCGGCAAGAACCCAAGGTCTTGAGCCCTTCGCTAAT
GCGGGAAAGCTCTTATTCGGGTGAGATGGGCTGGGCACCATCTGGGGACCCTGACGTGAAGTTTGTCACT
GACTGGAGAACTCGGTTTGTCGTCTGTTGCGGGGGCGGCAGTTATGGCGGTGCCGTTGGGCAGTGCACCC
GTACCTTTGGGAGCGCGCGCCCTCGTCGTGTCGTGACGTCACCCGTTCTGTTGGCTTATAATGCAGGGTG
GGGCCACCAGCCGGTAGGTGTGCGGTAGGCTTTTCTCCGTCGCAGGACGCAGGGTTCGGGCCTAGGGTAG
GCTCTCCTGAATCGACAGGCGCCGGACCTCTGGTGAGGGGAGGGATAAGTGAGGCGTCAGTTTCTTTGGT
CGGTTTTATGTACCTATCTTCTTAAGTAGCTGAAGCTCCGGTTTTGAACTATGCGCTCGGGGTTGGCGAG
TGTGTTTTGTGAAGTTTTTTAGGCACCTTTTGAAATGTAATCATTTGGGTCAATATGTAATTTTCAGTGT
TAGACTTGTAAATTGTCCGCTAAATTCTGGCCGTTTTTGGCTTTTTTGTTAGACAACATGACCGAGTACA
AGCCCACGGTGCGCCTCGCCACCCGCGACGACGTCCCCAGGGCCGTACGCACCCTCGCCGCCGCGTTCGC
CGACTACCCCGCCACGCGCCACACCGTCGATCCGGACCGCCACATCGAGCGGGTCACCGAGCTGCAAGAA
CTCTTCCTCACGCGCGTCGGGCTCGACATCGGCAAGGTGTGGGTCGCGGACGACGGCGCCGCGGTGGCGG
TCTGGACCACGCCGGAGAGCGTCGAAGCGGGGGCGGTGTTCGCCGAGATCGGCCCGCGCATGGCCGAGTT
GAGCGGTTCCCGGCTGGCCGCGCAGCAACAGATGGAGGGCCTCCTGGCGCCGCACCGGCCCAAGGAGCCC
GCGTGGTTCCTGGCCACCGTCGGCGTCTCGCCCGACCACCAGGGCAAGGGTCTGGGCAGCGCCGTCGTGC
TCCCCGGAGTGGAGGCCGCCGAGCGCGCCGGGGTGCCCGCCTTCCTGGAGACCTCCGCGCCCCGCAACCT
CCCCTTCTACGAGCGGCTCGGCTTCACCGTCACCGCCGACGTCGAGGTGCCCGAAGGACCGCGCACCTGG
TGCATGACCCGCAAGCCCGGTGCCTAGGCTAGTATGTAAGCCTAGTCTTAGATAATAAAATCGCTATCCA
TCGAAGATGGATGTGTGTTGGTTTTTTGTGTGTGTAACGCTAGGCGCGCCTGGTGTACCGAGAACGATCC
TCTCAGTGCGAGTCTCGACGATCCATATCGTTGCTTGGCAGTCAGCCAGTCGGAATCCAGCTTGGGACCC
AGGAAGTCCAATCGTCAGATATTGTACTCAAGCCTGGTCACGGCAGCGTACCGATCTGTTTAAACCTAGA
TATTGATAGTCTGATCGGTCAACGTATAATCGAGTCCTAGCTTTTGCAAACATCTATCAAGAGACAGGAT
CAGCAGGAGGCTTTCGCATGAGTATTCAACATTTCCGTGTCGCCCTTATTCCCTTTTTTGCGGCATTTTG
CCTTCCTGTTTTTGCTCACCCAGAAACGCTGGTGAAAGTAAAAGATGCTGAAGATCAGTTGGGTGCGCGA
GTGGGTTACATCGAACTGGATCTCAACAGCGGTAAGATCCTTGAGAGTTTTCGCCCCGAAGAACGCTTTC
CAATGATGAGCACTTTTAAAGTTCTGCTATGTGGCGCGGTATTATCCCGTATTGACGCCGGGCAAGAGCA
ACTCGGTCGCCGCATACACTATTCTCAGAATGACTTGGTTGAGTATTCACCAGTCACAGAAAAGCATCTT
ACGGATGGCATGACAGTAAGAGAATTATGCAGTGCTGCCATAACCATGAGTGATAACACTGCGGCCAACT
TACTTCTGACAACGATTGGAGGACCGAAGGAGCTAACCGCTTTTTTGCACAACATGGGGGATCATGTAAC
TCGCCTTGATCGTTGGGAACCGGAGCTGAATGAAGCCATACCAAACGACGAGCGTGACACCACGATGCCT
GTAGCAATGGCAACAACCTTGCGTAAACTATTAACTGGCGAACTACTTACTCTAGCTTCCCGGCAACAGT
TGATAGACTGGATGGAGGCGGATAAAGTTGCAGGACCACTTCTGCGCTCGGCCCTTCCGGCTGGCTGGTT
TATTGCTGATAAATCTGGAGCCGGTGAGCGTGGGTCTCGCGGTATCATTGCAGCACTGGGGCCAGATGGT
AAGCCCTCCCGTATCGTAGTTATCTACACGACGGGGAGTCAGGCAACTATGGATGAACGAAATAGACAGA
TCGCTGAGATAGGTGCCTCACTGATTAAGCATTGGTAACCGATTCTAGGTGCATTGGCGCAGAAAAAAAT
GCCTGATGCGACGCTGCGCGTCTTATACTCCCACATATGCCAGATTCAGCAACGGATACGGCTTCCCCAA
CTTGCCCACTTCCATACGTGTCCTCCTTACCAGAAATTTATCCTTAAGATCCCGAATCGTTTAAACTCGA
CTCTGGCTCTATCGAATCTCCGTCGTTTCGAGCTTACGCGAACAGCCGTGGCGCTCATTTGCTCGTCGGG
CATCGAATCTCGTCAGCTATCGTCAGCTTACCTTTTTGGCAGCGATCGCGGCTCCCGACATCTTGGACCA
TTAGCTCCACAGGTATCTTCTTCCCTCTAGTGGTCATAACAGCAGCTTCAGCTACCTCTCAATTCAAAAA
ACCCCTCAAGACCCGTTTAGAGGCCCCAAGGGGTTATGCTATCAATCGTTGCGTTACACACACAAAAAAC
CAACACACATCCATCTTCGATGGATAGCGATTTTATTATCTAACTGCTGATCGAGTGTAGCCAGATCTAG
TAATCAATTACGGGGTCATTAGTTCATAGCCCATATATGGAGTTCCGCGTTACATAACTTACGGTAAATG
GCCCGCCTGGCTGACCGCCCAACGACCCCCGCCCATTGACGTCAATAATGACGTATGTTCCCATAGTAAC
GCCAATAGGGACTTTCCATTGACGTCAATGGGTGGAGTATTTACGGTAAACTGCCCACTTGGCAGTACAT
CAAGTGTATCATATGCCAAGTACGCCCCCTATTGACGTCAATGACGGTAAATGGCCCGCCTGGCATTATG
CCCAGTACATGACCTTATGGGACTTTCCTACTTGGCAGTACATCTACGTATTAGTCATCGCTATTACCAT
GCTGATGCGGTTTTGGCAGTACATCAATGGGCGTGGATAGCGGTTTGACTCACGGGGATTTCCAAGTCTC
CACCCCATTGACGTCAATGGGAGTTTGTTTTGGCACCAAAATCAACGGGACTTTCCAAAATGTCGTAACA
ACTCCGCCCCATTGACGCAAATGGGCGGTAGGCGTGTACGGTGGGAGGTCTATATAAGCAGAGCTGGTTT
AGTGAACCGTCAGATCAGATCTTTGTCGATCCTACCATCCACTCGACACACCCGCCAGCGGCCGC
Features (pLannotate 1.2.2; 20 found; start..end, strand, type, name):
    173..250     +  CDS            MYLK2 (fragment): MYLK2_HUMAN - Experimental evidence at protein level: Swiss-Prot protein existence level 1. Implicated in the level of global muscle contraction and cardiac function. Phosphorylates a specific serine in the N-terminus of a myosin light chain. From Homo sapiens (Human).
    332..682     +  CDS            spa (fragment): SPA_STAAU - Experimental evidence at protein level: Swiss-Prot protein existence level 1. Plays a role in the inhibition of the host innate and adaptive immune responses. Possesses five immunoglobulin-binding domains that capture both the fragment crystallizable region (Fc region) and the Fab region (part of Ig that identifies antigen) of immunoglobulins (By similarity). In turn, Staphylococcus aureus is protected from phagocytic killing via inhibition of Ig Fc region. In addition, the host elicited B-cell response is prevented due to a decrease of antibody-secreting cell proliferation that en
    747..868     -  polyA_signal   SV40 poly(A) signal: SV40 polyadenylation signal
    891..960     -  CDS            large T antigen (fragment): large T antigen from SV40 (simian virus 40)
    983..1029    +  terminator     T7 terminator: transcription terminator for bacteriophage T7 RNA polymerase
   1059..1195    +  terminator     rrnG terminator: transcription terminator from the E. coli ribosomal RNA rrnG operon (Albrechtsen et al., 1991)
   1240..1311    +  misc_feature   3' β-globin insulator: insulator downstream of the human β-globin locus (Farrell et al., 2002)
   1537..2125    -  rep_origin     ori: high-copy-number ColE1/pMB1/pBR322/pUC origin of replication
   2297..2361    -  CDS            bla(M) (fragment): β-lactamase lacking the signal sequence; bla(M); allows cytosolic expression of β-lactamase
   2625..3834    +  promoter       UbC promoter: human ubiquitin C promoter
   3838..4435    +  CDS            PuroR (fragment): puromycin N-acetyltransferase; pac from Streptomyces; confers resistance to puromycin
   4464..4512    +  polyA_signal   poly(A) signal: synthetic polyadenylation signal
   4778..5638    +  CDS            AmpR: β-lactamase; bla; confers resistance to ampicillin, carbenicillin, and related antibiotics
   5651..5787    +  terminator     rrnG terminator: transcription terminator from the E. coli ribosomal RNA rrnG operon (Albrechtsen et al., 1991)
   5939..6010    +  misc_feature   5' β-globin insulator: insulator upstream of the human β-globin locus (Farrell et al., 2002)
   6015..6061    -  terminator     T7 terminator: transcription terminator for bacteriophage T7 RNA polymerase
   6079..6127    -  polyA_signal   poly(A) signal: synthetic polyadenylation signal
   6208..6511    +  enhancer       CMV enhancer: human cytomegalovirus immediate early enhancer
   6584..6601    -  promoter       CMV promoter (fragment): human cytomegalovirus (CMV) immediate early promoter
   6664..6715    +  promoter       CMVd2 promoter: truncated human cytomegalovirus (CMV) immediate early promoter that yields moderately reduced expression relative to the full-length promoter
