[The description below was written by a language model from this plasmid's Addgene catalogue record and pLannotate feature annotations shown in this document.]
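Description:
pGBW-m4252812 is a mammalian expression plasmid for the ORF10 protein of SARS-CoV-2, built on a pTwist_CMV_Puro_6 backbone from which an AarI site was removed. It is maintained in E. coli as a high-copy plasmid through a ColE1/pUC-type origin and selected with ampicillin via a full-length β-lactamase gene. In mammalian cells, a separate cassette provides selection: the human ubiquitin C promoter drives puromycin N-acetyltransferase, followed by a synthetic poly(A) signal. This allows transfected or stably expressing cells to be enriched.

The wild-type ORF10 coding sequence is very short, about 110 bp, and is expressed from the CMV immediate-early enhancer/promoter. The automated annotation detects the enhancer and only fragments of the core promoter near the end of the circular map. It does not call the ORF10 insert itself, which presumably lies across the sequence origin between the promoter and the tag. According to the catalogue entry, the protein carries a C-terminal, backbone-encoded tandem affinity purification tag that can be removed with TEV protease. The feature table is consistent with this: the "MYLK2" fragment most likely corresponds to a calmodulin-binding peptide, and the Staphylococcus aureus protein A fragment supplies IgG-binding domains. Together these are the classic components of a TAP tag. An SV40 poly(A) signal is annotated just downstream of the tag, though on the opposite strand.

The expression and selection units are flanked by β-globin insulator elements, bacterial rrnG and T7 terminators, and an additional synthetic poly(A) signal, which limit transcriptional read-through between modules. The design suits expression of ORF10 in mammalian cells followed by affinity purification, for example to recover the protein or its interacting host partners, although the record states only mammalian expression as the purpose.
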