Addgene plasmid #153587: pGBW-m4252812
Purpose: Mammalian expression plasmid for SARS-CoV-2 ORF10 protein
Depositing lab: Ginkgo Bioworks & Benjie Chen. Depositing organization: Ginkgo Bioworks.
Backbone
  Vector backbone: pTwist_CMV_Puro_6 with AarI site removed
  Backbone size w/o insert (bp): 6080
  Vector type: Mammalian Expression
  Selectable markers: Puromycin
Growth in bacteria
  Bacterial resistance: Ampicillin, 100 μg/mL
  Growth temperature: 37°C
  Growth strain: DH5alpha
  Copy number: High Copy
Gene/Insert
  Gene/Insert name: SARS-CoV-2 ORF10 protein
  Species: Severe acute respiratory syndrome coronavirus 2
  Insert size (bp): 110
  Mutation: wt
  Entrez Gene: ORF10 (a.k.a. GU280_gp11)
  Promoter: CMV
  Tag / fusion protein: Cleavable TEV;TapTag (C terminal on backbone)
  Cloning method: Unknown
Resource information
  A portion of this plasmid was derived from a plasmid made by: GinkgoBioworks
Depositor comments: NCBI reference sequence: 43740576
How to cite: pGBW-m4252812 was a gift from Ginkgo Bioworks & Benjie Chen (Addgene plasmid # 153587 ; http://n2t.net/addgene:153587 ; RRID:Addgene_153587)
